>Addgene plasmid #57787 | PA-mCherry-miniSOG-Cx43-7 | addgene full sequence | sequence record 253128 | Addgene NGS Result
TGTGGATAACCGTATTACCGCCATGCATTAGTTATTAATAGTAATCAATTACGGGGTCATTAGTTCATAG
CCCATATATGGAGTTCCGCGTTACATAACTTACGGTAAATGGCCCGCCTGGCTGACCGCCCAACGACCCC
CGCCCATTGACGTCAATAATGACGTATGTTCCCATAGTAACGCCAATAGGGACTTTCCATTGACGTCAAT
GGGTGGAGTATTTACGGTAAACTGCCCACTTGGCAGTACATCAAGTGTATCATATGCCAAGTACGCCCCC
TATTGACGTCAATGACGGTAAATGGCCCGCCTGGCATTATGCCCAGTACATGACCTTATGGGACTTTCCT
ACTTGGCAGTACATCTACGTATTAGTCATCGCTATTACCATGGTGATGCGGTTTTGGCAGTACATCAATG
GGCGTGGATAGCGGTTTGACTCACGGGGATTTCCAAGTCTCCACCCCATTGACGTCAATGGGAGTTTGTT
TTGGCACCAAAATCAACGGGACTTTCCAAAATGTCGTAACAACTCCGCCCCATTGACGCAAATGGGCGGT
AGGCGTGTACGGTGGGAGGTCTATATAAGCAGAGCTGGTTTAGTGAACCGTCAGATCCGCTAGCGCTACC
GGACTCAGATCTCGAGCTCAAGCTTCGAATTCGGCAGCACTTTTCTTTCATTGGGGGGAAGGCGTGAGGA
AAGTACCAAACAGCAGCAGACTTTTAAACTTTAAACAGACAGGTCTGAGAGCCTGAACTCTCATTTTTCC
TTTGACTTCAGCCTCCAAGGAGTTCCACCAACTTTGGCGCGCCGGCTTCACTTTCATTAAGTGAAAGAGA
GGTGCCCAGACATGGGTGACTGGAGTGCCTTGGGGAAGCTTCTGGACAAGGTCCAAGCCTACTCCACCGC
TGGAGGGAAGGTGTGGCTGTCAGTGCTCTTCATATTCAGAATCCTGCTCCTGGGGACAGCTGTTGAGTCA
GCTTGGGGTGATGAACAGTCTGCCTTTCGCTGTAACACTCAACAACCTGGCTGCGAAAACGTCTGCTATG
ACAAGTCCTTCCCCATCTCTCACGTGCGCTTCTGGGTCCTTCAGATCATATTCGTGTCTGTGCCCACACT
CCTGTACTTGGCCCATGTGTTCTATGTGATGAGGAAGGAAGAGAAGCTAAACAAGAAAGAAGAGGAGCTC
AAAGTGGCCCAGACTGACGGGGTCAACGTGGAGATGCACCTGAAGCAGATTGAAATCAAGAAGTTCAAGT
ACGGGATTGAAGAGCACGGCAAGGTGAAAATGAGGGGCGGCTTGCTGAGAACCTACATCATCAGCATCCT
CTTCAAGTCTGTCTTCGAGGTGGCCTTCCTGCTCATCCAGTGGTACATCTATGGGTTCAGCTTGAGCGCG
GTCTACACCTGCAAGAGAGATCCCTGCCCCCACCAGGTAGACTGCTTCCTCTCACGTCCCACGGAGAAAA
CCATCTTCATCATCTTCATGCTGGTGGTGTCCTTGGTGTCTCTCGCTTTGAACATCATTGAGCTCTTCTA
CGTCTTCTTCAAGGGCGTTAAGGATCGCGTGAAGGGAAGAAGCGATCCTTACCACGCCACCACTGGCCCA
CTGAGCCCATCAAAAGACTGCGGATCTCCAAAATACGCCTACTTCAATGGCTGCTCCTCACCAACGGCTC
CACTCTCGCCTATGTCTCCTCCTGGGTACAAGCTGGTTACTGGTGACAGAAACAATTCCTCGTGCCGCAA
TTACAACAAGCAAGCTAGCGAGCAAAACTGGGCGAACTACAGCGCAGAGCAAAATCGCATGGGGCAGGCC
GGAAGCACCATCTCCAACTCGCACGCCCAGCCGTTCGATTTCCCCGACGACAACCAGAATGCCAAAAAAG
TTGCTGCTGGACATGAACTCCAGCCATTAGCCATCGTGGACCAACGACCTTCCAGCAGAGCCAGCAGCCG
CGCCAGCAGCAGGCCTCGGCCTGATGACCTGGAGATTGCGGATCCACCGGTCGCCACCATGGTGAGCAAG
GGCGAGGAGGATAACATGGCCATCATTAAGGAGTTCATGCGCTTCAAGGTGCACATGGAGGGGTCCGTGA
ACGGCCACGTGTTCGAGATCGAGGGCGAGGGCGAGGGCCGCCCCTACGAGGGCACCCAGACCGCCAAGCT
GAAGGTGACCAAGGGCGGCCCCCTGCCCTTCACCTGGGACATCCTGAGCCCTCAGTTCATGTACGGCTCC
AATGCCTACGTGAAGCACCCCGCCGACATCCCCGACTACTTTAAGCTGTCCTTCCCCGAGGGCTTCAAGT
GGGAGCGCGTGATGAAATTCGAGGACGGCGGCGTGGTGACCGTGACCCAGGACTCCTCCCTGCAGGACGG
CGAGTTCATCTACAAGGTGAAGCTGCGCGGCACCAACTTCCCCTCCGACGGCCCCGTGATGCAGAAGAAG
ACCATGGGCTGGGAGGCCCTCTCCGAGCGGATGTACCCCGAGGACGGCGCCCTGAAGGGCGAGGTCAAGC
CCAGAGTGAAGCTGAAGGACGGCGGCCACTACGACGCTGAGGTCAAGACCACCTACAAGGCCAAGAAGCC
CGTGCAGCTGCCCGGCGCCTACAACGTCAACCGCAAGCTGGACATCACCAGCCACAACGAGGACTACACC
ATCGTGGAGCAGTACGAGAGAGCCGAGGGCCGCCACTCCACCGGCGGCATGGACGAGCTGTACAAGGGCG
GCATGGAGAAGAGCTTCGTGATCACCGACCCCCGCCTGCCCGACAACCCCATCATCTTCGCCAGCGACGG
CTTCCTGGAGCTGACCGAGTACAGCAGAGAGGAGATCCTGGGCCGCAACGGCCGCTTCCTGCAGGGCCCC
GAGACCGACCAGGCCACCGTGCAGAAGATCCGCGACGCCATCCGCGACCAGCGCGAGATCACCGTGCAGC
TGATCAACTACACCAAGAGCGGCAAGAAGTTCTGGAACCTGCTGCACCTGCAGCCCATGCGCGACCAGAA
GGGCGAGCTGCAGTACTTCATCGGCGTGCAGCTGGACGGCTAAGCGGCCGCGACTCTAGATCATAATCAG
CCATACCACATTTGTAGAGGTTTTACTTGCTTTAAAAAACCTCCCACACCTCCCCCTGAACCTGAAACAT
AAAATGAATGCAATTGTTGTTGTTAACTTGTTTATTGCAGCTTATAATGGTTACAAATAAAGCAATAGCA
TCACAAATTTCACAAATAAAGCATTTTTTTCACTGCATTCTAGTTGTGGTTTGTCCAAACTCATCAATGT
ATCTTAAGGCGTAAATTGTAAGCGTTAATATTTTGTTAAAATTCGCGTTAAATTTTTGTTAAATCAGCTC
ATTTTTTAACCAATAGGCCGAAATCGGCAAAATCCCTTATAAATCAAAAGAATAGACCGAGATAGGGT
[37 nt withheld, positions 3429-3465]
AAAGAACGTGGACTCCAACGTCAAAGG
[49 nt withheld, positions 3493-3541]
T
[91 nt withheld, positions 3543-3633]
G
[124 nt withheld, positions 3635-3758]
CAGGTGGCACTTTTCGGGGAAATGTGCGCGGAACCCCTATTTGTTTATTTTTCTAAATACATTCAAATAT
GTATCCGCTCATGAGACAATAACCCTGATAAATGCTTCAATAATATTGAAAAAGGAAGAGTCCTGAGGCG
GAAAGAACCAGCTGTGGAATGTGTGTCAGTTAGGGTGTGGAAAGTCCCCAGGCTCCCCAGCAGGCAGAAG
TATGCAAAGCATGCATCTCAATTAGTCAGCAACCAGGTGTGGAAAGTCCCCAGGCTCCCCAGCAGGCAGA
AGTATGCAAAGCATGCATCTCAATTAGTCAGCAACCATAGTCCCGCCCCTAACTCCGCCCATCCCGCCCC
TAACTCCGCCCAGTTCCGCCCATTCTCCGCCCCATGGCTGACTAATTTTTTTTATTTATGCAGAGGCCGA
GGCCGCCTCGGCCTCTGAGCTATTCCAGAAGTAGTGAGGAGGCTTTTTTGGAGGCCTAGGCTTTTGCAAA
GATCGATCAAGAGACAGGATGAGGATCGTTTCGCATGATTGAACAAGATGGATTGCACGCAGGTTCTCCG
GCCGCTTGGGTGGAGAGGCTATTCGGCTATGACTGGGCACAACAGACAATCGGCTGCTCTGATGCCGCCG
TGTTCCGGCTGTCAGCGCAGGGGCGCCCGGTTCTTTTTGTCAAGACCGACCTGTCCGGTGCCCTGAATGA
ACTGCAAGACGAGGCAGCGCGGCTATCGTGGCTGGCCACGACGGGCGTTCCTTGCGCAGCTGTGCTCGAC
GTTGTCACTGAAGCGGGAAGGGACTGGCTGCTATTGGGCGAAGTGCCGGGGCAGGATCTCCTGTCATCTC
ACCTTGCTCCTGCCGAGAAAGTATCCATCATGGCTGATGCAATGCGGCGGCTGCATACGCTTGATCCGGC
TACCTGCCCATTCGACCACCAAGCGAAACATCGCATCGAGCGAGCACGTACTCGGATGGAAGCCGGTCTT
GTCGATCAGGATGATCTGGACGAAGAGCATCAGGGGCTCGCGCCAGCCGAACTGTTCGCCAGGCTCAAGG
CGAGCATGCCCGACGGCGAGGATCTCGTCGTGACCCATGGCGATGCCTGCTTGCCGAATATCATGGTGGA
AAATGGCCGCTTTTCTGGATTCATCGACTGTGGCCGGCTGGGTGTGGCGGACCGCTATCAGGACATAGCG
TTGGCTACCCGTGATATTGCTGAAGAGCTTGGCGGCGAATGGGCTGACCGCTTCCTCGTGCTTTACGGTA
TCGCCGCTCCCGATTCGCAGCGCATCGCCTTCTATCGCCTTCTTGACGAGTTCTTCTGAGCGGGACTCTG
GGGTTCGAAATGACCGACCAAGCGACGCCCAACCTGCCATCACGAGATTTCGATTCCACCGCCGCCTTCT
ATGAAAGGTTGGGCTTCGGAATCGTTTTCCGGGACGCCGGCTGGATGATCCTCCAGCGCGGGGATCTCAT
GCTGGAGTTCTTCGCCCACCCTAGGGGGAGGCTAACTGAAACACGGAAGGAGACAATACCGGAAGGAACC
CGCGCTATGACGGCAATAAAAAGACAGAATAAAACGCACGGTGTTGGGTCGTTTGTTCATAAACGCGGGG
TTCGGTCCCAGGGCTGGCACTCTGTCGATACCCCACCGAGACCCCATTGGGGCCAATACGCCCGCGTTTC
TTCCTTTTCCCCACCCCACCCCCCAAGTTCGGGTGAAGGCCCAGGGCTCGCAGCCAACGTCGGGGCGGCA
GGCCCTGCCATAGCCTCAGGTTACTCATATATACTTTAGATTGATTTAAAACTTCATTTTTAATTTAAAA
GGATCTAGGTGAAGATCCTTTTTGATAATCTCATGACCAAAATCCCTTAACGTGAGTTTTCGTTCCACTG
AGCGTCAGACCCCGTAGAAAAGATCAAAGGATCTTCTTGAGATCCTTTTTTTCTGCGCGTAATCTGCTGC
TTGCAAACAAAAAAACCACCGCTACCAGCGGTGGTTTGTTTGCCGGATCAAGAGCTACCAACTCTTTTTC
CGAAGGTAACTGGCTTCAGCAGAGCGCAGATACCAAATACTGTTCTTCTAGTGTAGCCGTAGTTAGGCCA
CCACTTCAAGAACTCTGTAGCACCGCCTACATACCTCGCTCTGCTAATCCTGTTACCAGTGGCTGCTGCC
AGTGGCGATAAGTCGTGTCTTACCGGGTTGGACTCAAGACGATAGTTACCGGATAAGGCGCAGCGGTCGG
GCTGAACGGGGGGTTCGTGCACACAGCCCAGCTTGGAGCGAACGACCTACACCGAACTGAGATACCTACA
GCGTGAGCTATGAGAAAGCGCCACGCTTCCCGAAGGGAGAAAGGCGGACAGGTATCCGGTAAGCGGCAGG
GTCGGAACAGGAGAGCGCACGAGGGAGCTTCCAGGGGGAAACGCCTGGTATCTTTATAGTCCTGTCGGGT
TTCGCCACCTCTGACTTGAGCGTCGATTTTTGTGATGCTCGTCAGGGGGGCGGAGCCTATGGAAAAACGC
CAGCAACGCGGCCTTTTTACGGTTCCTGGCCTTTTGCTGGCCTTTTGCTCACATGTTCTTTCCTGCGTTA
TCCCCTGATTC
Features (pLannotate 1.2.2; 16 found; start..end, strand, type, name):
     89..392     +  enhancer       CMV enhancer: human cytomegalovirus immediate early enhancer
    393..596     +  promoter       CMV promoter: human cytomegalovirus (CMV) immediate early promoter
    650..853     +  ncRNA          IRES Cx43: Accession: RF00487 - Connexin-43 internal ribosome entry site (IRES)
    852..1997    +  CDS            Gja1: CXA1_RAT - Also known as Cxn-43. Experimental evidence at protein level: Swiss-Prot protein existence level 1. Gap junction protein that acts as a regulator of bladder capacity. A gap junction consists of a cluster of closely packed pairs of transmembrane channels, the connexons, through which materials of low MW diffuse from one cell to a neighboring cell. Negative regulator of bladder functional capacity: acts by enhancing intercellular electrical and chemical transmission, thus sensitizing bladder muscles to cholinergic neural stimuli and causing them to contract (By similarity). May play a
   2019..2726    +  CDS            PAmCherry1: PAmCherry1 is a photoactivatable red fluorescent protein published in 2009, derived from Discosoma sp.. It is reported to be a rapidly-maturing monomer with high acid sensitivity.
   2733..3053    +  CDS            miniSOG: mini singlet oxygen generator, a fluorescent flavoprotein suitable for correlated light and electron microscopy (Shu et al., 2011)
   3069..3152    +  CDS            large T antigen (fragment): large T antigen from SV40 (simian virus 40)
   3175..3296    +  polyA_signal   SV40 poly(A) signal: SV40 polyadenylation signal
   3330..3758    -  rep_origin     f1 ori (sequence partly withheld): f1 bacteriophage origin of replication; arrow indicates direction of (+) strand synthesis
   3785..3889    +  promoter       AmpR promoter: bla
   3891..4248    +  promoter       SV40 promoter: SV40 enhancer and early promoter
   4283..5077    +  CDS            NeoR/KanR: aminoglycoside phosphotransferase from Tn5; aph(3')-II (or nptII); confers resistance to neomycin, kanamycin, and G418 (Geneticin®)
   5098..5250    +  CDS            ble (fragment): BLE_KLEPN - Experimental evidence at protein level: Swiss-Prot protein existence level 1. Binding protein with a strong affinity to the bleomycin family of antibiotics. Binds to CL990; an antimitotic-antibiotic compound. From Klebsiella pneumoniae.
   5309..5356    +  polyA_signal   HSV TK poly(A) signal: herpes simplex virus thymidine kinase polyadenylation signal (Cole and Stacy, 1985)
   5447..5463    -  polyA_signal   bGH poly(A) signal (fragment): bovine growth hormone polyadenylation signal
   5685..6273    +  rep_origin     ori: high-copy-number ColE1/pMB1/pBR322/pUC origin of replication
