[The description below was written by a language model from this plasmid's Addgene catalogue record and pLannotate feature annotations shown in this document.]
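Description:
PA-mCherry-miniSOG-Cx43-7 is a mammalian expression plasmid that produces rat connexin 43 (alpha-1 connexin, Gja1) fused at its C-terminus to a tandem PAmCherry1–miniSOG tag, directing the label to gap junctions. The backbone has the layout of a classic N1-type fluorescent protein vector. It carries a high-copy ColE1/pUC origin for propagation in E. coli and an f1 origin. A single Tn5 NeoR/KanR gene is preceded by both a bacterial (bla) promoter and the SV40 enhancer/early promoter and is terminated by the HSV TK polyadenylation signal. This dual-promoter arrangement gives kanamycin resistance in bacteria and G418 selection in mammalian cells. The short ble, bGH poly(A) and SV40 large T antigen fragments in the annotation are probably residual or incidental matches rather than functional parts.

Expression is driven by the CMV immediate early enhancer and promoter and ends at an SV40 polyadenylation signal. Immediately upstream of the Cx43 coding sequence the annotation detects the connexin-43 IRES element, which suggests that part of the native 5′ untranslated region was carried along with the cDNA. The Cx43 open reading frame is followed, after a short gap consistent with the "7" in the name denoting linker length (not stated in the record), by PAmCherry1, a monomeric photoactivatable red fluorescent protein. Next comes miniSOG, a small fluorescent flavoprotein that generates singlet oxygen on illumination. The excitation and emission values listed in the record (448/473 and 500/528 nm) correspond to miniSOG's green fluorescence.

Taken together with the associated publication on correlated light and electron microscopy, the parts suggest a probe for imaging gap junction plaques. PAmCherry1 would support photoactivation-based fluorescence imaging, and miniSOG would allow the same structures to be examined by electron microscopy.
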