Addgene plasmid #57787: PA-mCherry-miniSOG-Cx43-7
Purpose: Localization: Gap Junctions, Excitation: 448 / 473, Emission: 500 / 528
Depositing lab: Michael Davidson. Depositing organization: Florida State University, Tallahassee. Publication: A genetically encoded tag for correlated light and electron microscopy of intact cells, tissues, and organisms. Shu X, Lev-Ram V, Deerinck TJ, Qi Y, Ramko EB, Davidson MW, Jin Y, Ellisman MH, Tsien RY. PLoS Biol. 2011 Apr;9(4):e1001041. doi: 10.1371/journal.pbio.1001041. Epub 2011 Apr 5. PubMed 21483721.
Backbone
  Vector backbone: PA-mCherry-miniSOG
  Backbone size w/o insert (bp): 4750
  Vector type: Mammalian Expression
  Selectable markers: Neomycin (select with G418)
Growth in bacteria
  Bacterial resistance: Kanamycin, 50 μg/mL
  Growth temperature: 37°C
  Growth strain: DH5alpha
  Copy number: High Copy
Gene/Insert
  Gene/Insert name: Cx43 (alt names: Rat Alpha-1 Connexin 43; NM_012567.2)
  Species: R. norvegicus (rat)
  Promoter: CMV
  Tag / fusion protein: PA-mCherry-miniSOG
  Cloning method: Unknown
  Sequencing primers: 5′ CMV-F; 3′ SV40pA-R
Terms and licenses: Academic/Nonprofit Terms; Industry Terms: Not Available to Industry
Depositor comments: R. norvegicus (rat) Alpha-1 Connexin 43. Excitation = 448 / 473; Emission = 500 / 528
How to cite: PA-mCherry-miniSOG-Cx43-7 was a gift from Michael Davidson (Addgene plasmid # 57787 ; http://n2t.net/addgene:57787 ; RRID:Addgene_57787)
