>Addgene plasmid #57787 | PA-mCherry-miniSOG-Cx43-7 | addgene partial sequence | sequence record 151741 | CMV-F 5'-CGCAAATGGGCGGTAGGCGTG-3'
CAGAGCTGGTTTAGTGAACCGTCAGATCCGCTAGCGCTACCGGACTCAGATCTCGAGCTCAAGCTTCGAA
TTCGGCAGCACTTTTCTTTCATTGGGGGGAAGGCGTGAGGAAAGTACCAAACAGCAGCAGACTTTTAAAC
TTTAAACAGACAGGTCTGAGAGCCTGAACTCTCATTTTTCCTTTGACTTCAGCCTCCAAGGAGTTCCACC
AACTTTGGCGCGCCGGCTTCACTTTCATTAAGTGAAAGAGAGGTGCCCAGACATGGGTGACTGGAGTGCC
TTGGGGAAGCTTCTGGACAAGGTCCAAGCCTACTCCACCGCTGGAGGGAAGGTGTGGCTGTCAGTGCTCT
TCATATTCAGAATCCTGCTCCTGGGGACAGCTGTTGAGTCAGCTTGGGGTGATGAACAGTCTGCCTTTCG
CTGTAACACTCAACAACCTGGCTGCGAAAACGTCTGCTATGACAAGTCCTTCCCCATCTCTCACGTGCGC
TTCTGGGTCCTTCAGATCATATTCGTGTCTGTGCCCACACTCCTGTACTTGGCCCATGTGTTCTATGTGA
TGAGGAAGGAAGAGAAGCTAAACAAGAAAGAAGAGGAGCTCAAAGTGGCCCAGACTGACGGGGTCAACGT
GGAGATGCACCTGAAGCAGATTGAAATCAAGAAGTTCAAGTACGGGATTGAAGAGCACGGCAAGGTGAAA
ATGAGGGGCGGCTTGCTGAGAACCTACATCATCAGCATCCTCTTCAAGTCTGTCTTCGAGGTGGCCTTCC
TGCTCATCCAGTGGTACATCTATGGGTTCAGCTTGAGCGCGGTCTACACCTGCAAGAGAGATCCCTGCC
