>Addgene plasmid #57787 | PA-mCherry-miniSOG-Cx43-7 | addgene partial sequence | sequence record 152461 | SV40pA-R 5'-GAAATTTGTGATGCTATTGC-3'
GCTGCATAACAAGTTAACAACAACAATTGCATTCATTTTATGTTTCAGGTTCAGGGGGAGGTGTGGGAGG
TTTTTTAAAGCAAGTAAAACCTCTACAAATGTGGTATGGCTGATTATGATCTAGAGTCGCGGCCGCTTAG
CCGTCCAGCTGCACGCCGATGAAGTACTGCAGCTCGCCCTTCTGGTCGCGCATGGGCTGCAGGTGCAGCA
GGTTCCAGAACTTCTTGCCGCTCTTGGTGTAGTTGATCAGCTGCACGGTGATCTCGCGCTGGTCGCGGAT
GGCGTCGCGGATCTTCTGCACGGTGGCCTGGTCGGTCTCGGGGCCCTGCAGGAAGCGGCCGTTGCGGCCC
AGGATCTCCTCTCTGCTGTACTCGGTCAGCTCCAGGAAGCCGTCGCTGGCGAAGATGATGGGGTTGTCGG
GCAGGCGGGGGTCGGTGATCACGAAGCTCTTCTCCATGCCGCCCTTGTACAGCTCGTCCATGCCGCCGGT
GGAGTGGCGGCCCTCGGCTCTCTCGTACTGCTCCACGATGGTGTAGTCCTCGTTGTGGCTGGTGATGTCC
AGCTTGCGGTTGACGTTGTAGGCGCCGGGCAGCTGCACGGGCTTCTTGGCCTTGTAGGTGGTCTTGACCT
CAGCGTCGTAGTGGCCGCCGTCCTTCAGCTTCACTCTGGGCTTGACCTCGCCCTTCAGGGCGCCGTCCTC
GGGGTACATCCGCTCGGAGAGGGCCTCCCAGCCCATGGTCTTCTTCTGCATCACGGGGCCGTCGGAGGGG
AAGTTGGTGCCGCGCAGCTTCACCTTGTAGATGAACTCGCCGTCCTGCAGG
